>Addgene plasmid #77217 | SHPK gRNA (BRDN0001149277) | addgene full sequence | sequence record 187338 | Addgene Assembled Sequence
CCCGGGTGCAAAGATGGATAAAGTTTTAAACAGAGAGGAATCTTTGCAGCTAATGGACCTTCTAGGTCTT
GAAAGGAGTGGGAATTGGCTCCGGTGCCCGTCAGTGGGCAGAGCGCACATCGCCCACAGTCCCCGAGAAG
TTGGGGGGAGGGGTCGGCAATTGATCCGGTGCCTAGAGAAGGTGGCGCGGGGTAAACTGGGAAAGTGATG
TCGTGTACTGGCTCCGCCTTTTTCCCGAGGGTGGGGGAGAACCGTATATAAGTGCAGTAGTCGCCGTGAA
CGTTCTTTTTCGCAACGGGTTTGCCGCCAGAACACAGGTAAGTGCCGTGTGTGGTTCCCGCGGGCCTGGC
CTCTTTACGGGTTATGGCCCTTGCGTGCCTTGAATTACTTCCACCTGGCTGCAGTACGTGATTCTTGATC
CCGAGCTTCGGGTTGGAAGTGGGTGGGAGAGTTCGAGGCCTTGCGCTTAAGGAGCCCCTTCGCCTCGTGC
TTGAGTTGAGGCCTGGCCTGGGCGCTGGGGCCGCCGCGTGCGAATCTGGTGGCACCTTCGCGCCTGTCTC
GCTGCTTTCGATAAGTCTCTAGCCATTTAAAATTTTTGATGACCTGCTGCGACGCTTTTTTTCTGGCAAG
ATAGTCTTGTAAATGCGGGCCAAGATCTGCACACTGGTATTTCGGTTTTTGGGGCCGCGGGCGGCGACGG
GGCCCGTGCGTCCCAGCGCACATGTTCGGCGAGGCGGGGCCTGCGAGCGCGGCCACCGAGAATCGGACGG
GGGTAGTCTCAAGCTGGCCGGCCTGCTCTGGTGCCTGGCCTCGCGCCGCCGTGTATCGCCCCGCCCTGGG
CGGCAAGGCTGGCCCGGTCGGCACCAGTTGCGTGAGCGGAAAGATGGCCGCTTCCCGGCCCTGCTGCAGG
GAGCTCAAAATGGAGGACGCGGCGCTCGGGAGAGCGGGCGGGTGAGTCACCCACACAAAGGAAAAGGGCC
TTTCCGTCCTCAGCCGTCGCTTCATGTGACTCCACGGAGTACCGGGCGCCGTCCAGGCACCTCGATTAGT
TCTCGAGCTTTTGGAGTACGTCGTCTTTAGGTTGGGGGGAGGGGTTTTATGCGATGGAGTTTCCCCACAC
TGAGTGGGTGGAGACTGAAGTTAGGCCAGCTTGGCACTTGATGTAATTCTCCTTGGAATTTGCCCTTTTT
GAGTTTGGATCTTGGTTCATTCTCAAGCCTCAGACAGTGGTTCAAAGTTTTTTTCTTCCATTTCAGGTGT
CGTGACGTACGGCCACCATGACCGAGTACAAGCCCACGGTGCGCCTCGCCACCCGCGACGACGTCCCCAG
GGCCGTACGCACCCTCGCCGCCGCGTTCGCCGACTACCCCGCCACGCGCCACACCGTCGATCCGGACCGC
CACATCGAGCGGGTCACCGAGCTGCAAGAACTCTTCCTCACGCGCGTCGGGCTCGACATCGGCAAGGTGT
GGGTCGCGGACGACGGCGCCGCCGTGGCGGTCTGGACCACGCCGGAGAGCGTCGAAGCGGGGGCGGTGTT
CGCCGAGATCGGCCCGCGCATGGCCGAGTTGAGCGGTTCCCGGCTGGCCGCGCAGCAACAGATGGAAGGC
CTCCTGGCGCCGCACCGGCCCAAGGAGCCCGCGTGGTTCCTGGCCACCGTCGGAGTCTCGCCCGACCACC
AGGGCAAGGGTCTGGGCAGCGCCGTCGTGCTCCCCGGAGTGGAGGCGGCCGAGCGCGCCGGGGTGCCCGC
CTTCCTGGAGACCTCCGCGCCCCGCAACCTCCCCTTCTACGAGCGGCTCGGCTTCACCGTCACCGCCGAC
GTCGAGGTGCCCGAAGGACCGCGCACCTGGTGCATGACCCGCAAGCCCGGTGCCTGAACGCGTTAAGTCG
ACAATCAACCTCTGGATTACAAAATTTGTGAAAGATTGACTGGTATTCTTAACTATGTTGCTCCTTTTAC
GCTATGTGGATACGCTGCTTTAATGCCTTTGTATCATGCTATTGCTTCCCGTATGGCTTTCATTTTCTCC
TCCTTGTATAAATCCTGGTTGCTGTCTCTTTATGAGGAGTTGTGGCCCGTTGTCAGGCAACGTGGCGTGG
TGTGCACTGTGTTTGCTGACGCAACCCCCACTGGTTGGGGCATTGCCACCACCTGTCAGCTCCTTTCCGG
GACTTTCGCTTTCCCCCTCCCTATTGCCACGGCGGAACTCATCGCCGCCTGCCTTGCCCGCTGCTGGACA
GGGGCTCGGCTGTTGGGCACTGACAATTCCGTGGTGTTGTCGGGGAAATCATCGTCCTTTCCTTGGCTGC
TCGCCTGTGTTGCCACCTGGATTCTGCGCGGGACGTCCTTCTGCTACGTCCCTTCGGCCCTCAATCCAGC
GGACCTTCCTTCCCGCGGCCTGCTGCCGGCTCTGCGGCCTCTTCCGCGTCTTCGCCTTCGCCCTCAGACG
AGTCGGATCTCCCTTTGGGCCGCCTCCCCGCGTCGACTTTAAGACCAATGACTTACAAGGCAGCTGTAGA
TCTTAGCCACTTTTTAAAAGAAAAGGGGGGACTGGAAGGGCTAATTCACTCCCAACGAAGACAAGATCTG
CTTTTTGCTTGTACTGGGTCTCTCTGGTTAGACCAGATCTGAGCCTGGGAGCTCTCTGGCTAACTAGGGA
ACCCACTGCTTAAGCCTCAATAAAGCTTGCCTTGAGTGCTTCAAGTAGTGTGTGCCCGTCTGTTGTGTGA
CTCTGGTAACTAGAGATCCCTCAGACCCTTTTAGTCAGTGTGGAAAATCTCTAGCAGTACGTATAGTAGT
TCATGTCATCTTATTATTCAGTATTTATAACTTGCAAAGAAATGAATATCAGAGAGTGAGAGGAACTTGT
TTATTGCAGCTTATAATGGTTACAAATAAAGCAATAGCATCACAAATTTCACAAATAAAGCATTTTTTTC
ACTGCATTCTAGTTGTGGTTTGTCCAAACTCATCAATGTATCTTATCATGTCTGGCTCTAGCTATCCCGC
CCCTAACTCCGCCCATCCCGCCCCTAACTCCGCCCAGTTCCGCCCATTCTCCGCCCCATGGCTGACTAAT
TTTTTTTATTTATGCAGAGGCCGAGGCCGCCTCGGCCTCTGAGCTATTCCAGAAGTAGTGAGGAGGCTTT
TTTGGAGGCCTAGGGACGTACCCAATTCGCCCTATAGTGAGTCGTATTACGCGCGCTCACTGGCCGTCGT
TTTACAACGTCGTGACTGGGAAAACCCTGGCGTTACCCAACTTAATCGCCTTGCAGCACATCCCCCTTTC
GCCAGCTGGCGTAATAGCGAAGAGGCCCGCACCGATCGCCCTTCCCAACAGTTGCGCAGCCTGAATGGCG
AATGGG
[124 nt withheld, positions 3367-3490]
C
[91 nt withheld, positions 3492-3582]
A
[49 nt withheld, positions 3584-3632]
CCTTTGACGTTGGAGTCCACGTTCTTT
[37 nt withheld, positions 3660-3696]
ACCCTATCTCGGTCTATTCTTTTGATTTATAAGGGATTTTGCCGATTTCGGCCTATTGGTTAAAAAATGA
GCTGATTTAACAAAAATTTAACGCGAATTTTAACAAAATATTAACGCTTACAATTTAGGTGGCACTTTTC
GGGGAAATGTGCGCGGAACCCCTATTTGTTTATTTTTCTAAATACATTCAAATATGTATCCGCTCATGAG
ACAATAACCCTGATAAATGCTTCAATAATATTGAAAAAGGAAGAGTATGAGTATTCAACATTTCCGTGTC
GCCCTTATTCCCTTTTTTGCGGCATTTTGCCTTCCTGTTTTTGCTCACCCAGAAACGCTGGTGAAAGTAA
AAGATGCTGAAGATCAGTTGGGTGCACGAGTGGGTTACATCGAACTGGATCTCAACAGCGGTAAGATCCT
TGAGAGTTTTCGCCCCGAAGAACGTTTTCCAATGATGAGCACTTTTAAAGTTCTGCTATGTGGCGCGGTA
TTATCCCGTATTGACGCCGGGCAAGAGCAACTCGGTCGCCGCATACACTATTCTCAGAATGACTTGGTTG
AGTACTCACCAGTCACAGAAAAGCATCTTACGGATGGCATGACAGTAAGAGAATTATGCAGTGCTGCCAT
AACCATGAGTGATAACACTGCGGCCAACTTACTTCTGACAACGATCGGAGGACCGAAGGAGCTAACCGCT
TTTTTGCACAACATGGGGGATCATGTAACTCGCCTTGATCGTTGGGAACCGGAGCTGAATGAAGCCATAC
CAAACGACGAGCGTGACACCACGATGCCTGTAGCAATGGCAACAACGTTGCGCAAACTATTAACTGGCGA
ACTACTTACTCTAGCTTCCCGGCAACAATTAATAGACTGGATGGAGGCGGATAAAGTTGCAGGACCACTT
CTGCGCTCGGCCCTTCCGGCTGGCTGGTTTATTGCTGATAAATCTGGAGCCGGTGAGCGTGGGTCTCGCG
GTATCATTGCAGCACTGGGGCCAGATGGTAAGCCCTCCCGTATCGTAGTTATCTACACGACGGGGAGTCA
GGCAACTATGGATGAACGAAATAGACAGATCGCTGAGATAGGTGCCTCACTGATTAAGCATTGGTAACTG
TCAGACCAAGTTTACTCATATATACTTTAGATTGATTTAAAACTTCATTTTTAATTTAAAAGGATCTAGG
TGAAGATCCTTTTTGATAATCTCATGACCAAAATCCCTTAACGTGAGTTTTCGTTCCACTGAGCGTCAGA
CCCCGTAGAAAAGATCAAAGGATCTTCTTGAGATCCTTTTTTTCTGCGCGTAATCTGCTGCTTGCAAACA
AAAAAACCACCGCTACCAGCGGTGGTTTGTTTGCCGGATCAAGAGCTACCAACTCTTTTTCCGAAGGTAA
CTGGCTTCAGCAGAGCGCAGATACCAAATACTGTTCTTCTAGTGTAGCCGTAGTTAGGCCACCACTTCAA
GAACTCTGTAGCACCGCCTACATACCTCGCTCTGCTAATCCTGTTACCAGTGGCTGCTGCCAGTGGCGAT
AAGTCGTGTCTTACCGGGTTGGACTCAAGACGATAGTTACCGGATAAGGCGCAGCGGTCGGGCTGAACGG
GGGGTTCGTGCACACAGCCCAGCTTGGAGCGAACGACCTACACCGAACTGAGATACCTACAGCGTGAGCT
ATGAGAAAGCGCCACGCTTCCCGAAGGGAGAAAGGCGGACAGGTATCCGGTAAGCGGCAGGGTCGGAACA
GGAGAGCGCACGAGGGAGCTTCCAGGGGGAAACGCCTGGTATCTTTATAGTCCTGTCGGGTTTCGCCACC
TCTGACTTGAGCGTCGATTTTTGTGATGCTCGTCAGGGGGGCGGAGCCTATGGAAAAACGCCAGCAACGC
GGCCTTTTTACGGTTCCTGGCCTTTTGCTGGCCTTTTGCTCACATGTTCTTTCCTGCGTTATCCCCTGAT
TCTGTGGATAACCGTATTACCGCCTTTGAGTGAGCTGATACCGCTCGCCGCAGCCGAACGACCGAGCGCA
GCGAGTCAGTGAGCGAGGAAGCGGAAGAGCGCCCAATACGCAAACCGCCTCTCCCCGCGCGTTGGCCGAT
TCATTAATGCAGCTGGCACGACAGGTTTCCCGACTGGAAAGCGGGCAGTGAGCGCAACGCAATTAATGTG
AGTTAGCTCACTCATTAGGCACCCCAGGCTTTACACTTTATGCTTCCGGCTCGTATGTTGTGTGGAATTG
TGAGCGGATAACAATTTCACACAGGAAACAGCTATGACCATGATTACGCCAAGCGCGCAATTAACCCTCA
CTAAAGGGAACAAAAGCTGGAGCTGCAAGCTTAATGTAGTCTTATGCAATACTCTTGTAGTCTTGCAACA
TGGTAACGATGAGTTAGCAACATGCCTTACAAGGAGAGAAAAAGCACCGTGCATGCCGATTGGTGGAAGT
AAGGTGGTACGATCGTGCCTTATTAGGAAGGCAACAGACGGGTCTGACATGGATTGGACGAACCACTGAA
TTGCCGCATTGCAGAGATATTGTATTTAAGTGCCTAGCTCGATACATAAACGGGTCTCTCTGGTTAGACC
AGATCTGAGCCTGGGAGCTCTCTGGCTAACTAGGGAACCCACTGCTTAAGCCTCAATAAAGCTTGCCTTG
AGTGCTTCAAGTAGTGTGTGCCCGTCTGTTGTGTGACTCTGGTAACTAGAGATCCCTCAGACCCTTTTAG
TCAGTGTGGAAAATCTCTAGCAGTGGCGCCCGAACAGGGACTTGAAAGCGAAAGGGAAACCAGAGGAGCT
CTCTCGACGCAGGACTCGGCTTGCTGAAGCGCGCACGGCAAGAGGCGAGGGGCGGCGACTGGTGAGTACG
CCAAAAATTTTGACTAGCGGAGGCTAGAAGGAGAGAGATGGGTGCGAGAGCGTCAGTATTAAGCGGGGGA
GAATTAGATCGCGATGGGAAAAAATTCGGTTAAGGCCAGGGGGAAAGAAAAAATATAAATTAAAACATAT
AGTATGGGCAAGCAGGGAGCTAGAACGATTCGCAGTTAATCCTGGCCTGTTAGAAACATCAGAAGGCTGT
AGACAAATACTGGGACAGCTACAACCATCCCTTCAGACAGGATCAGAAGAACTTAGATCATTATATAATA
CAGTAGCAACCCTCTATTGTGTGCATCAAAGGATAGAGATAAAAGACACCAAGGAAGCTTTAGACAAGAT
AGAGGAAGAGCAAAACAAAAGTAAGACCACCGCACAGCAAGCGGCCGCTGATCTTCAGACCTGGAGGAGG
AGATATGAGGGACAATTGGAGAAGTGAATTATATAAATATAAAGTAGTAAAAATTGAACCATTAGGAGTA
GCACCCACCAAGGCAAAGAGAAGAGTGGTGCAGAGAGAAAAAAGAGCAGTGGGAATAGGAGCTTTGTTCC
TTGGGTTCTTGGGAGCAGCAGGAAGCACTATGGGCGCAGCGTCAATGACGCTGACGGTACAGGCCAGACA
ATTATTGTCTGGTATAGTGCAGCAGCAGAACAATTTGCTGAGGGCTATTGAGGCGCAACAGCATCTGTTG
CAACTCACAGTCTGGGGCATCAAGCAGCTCCAGGCAAGAATCCTGGCTGTGGAAAGATACCTAAAGGATC
AACAGCTCCTGGGGATTTGGGGTTGCTCTGGAAAACTCATTTGCACCACTGCTGTGCCTTGGAATGCTAG
TTGGAGTAATAAATCTCTGGAACAGATTTGGAATCACACGACCTGGATGGAGTGGGACAGAGAAATTAAC
AATTACACAAGCTTAATACACTCCTTAATTGAAGAATCGCAAAACCAGCAAGAAAAGAATGAACAAGAAT
TATTGGAATTAGATAAATGGGCAAGTTTGTGGAATTGGTTTAACATAACAAATTGGCTGTGGTATATAAA
ATTATTCATAATGATAGTAGGAGGCTTGGTAGGTTTAAGAATAGTTTTTGCTGTACTTTCTATAGTGAAT
AGAGTTAGGCAGGGATATTCACCATTATCGTTTCAGACCCACCTCCCAACCCCGAGGGGACCCAGAGAGG
GCCTATTTCCCATGATTCCTTCATATTTGCATATACGATACAAGGCTGTTAGAGAGATAATTAGAATTAA
TTTGACTGTAAACACAAAGATATTAGTACAAAATACGTGACGTAGAAAGTAATAATTTCTTGGGTAGTTT
GCAGTTTTAAAATTATGTTTTAAAATGGACTATCATATGCTTACCGTAACTTGAAAGTATTTCGATTTCT
TGGCTTTATATATCTTGTGGAAAGGACGAAACACCGAGCTCGGGGCTCGAACACCGGTTTTAGAGCTAGA
AATAGCAAGTTAAAATAAGGCTAGTCCGTTATCAACTTGAAAAAGTGGCACCGAGTCGGTGCTTTTTTAA
GCTTGGCGTAACTAGATCTTGAGACAAATGGCAGTATTCATCCACAATTTTAAAAGAAAAGGGGGGATTG
GGGGGTACAGTGCAGGGGAAAGAATAGTAGACATAATAGCAACAGACATACAAACTAAAGAATTACAAAA
ACAAATTACAAAAATTCAAAATTTTCGGGTTTATTACAGGGACAGCAGAGATCCACTTTGGCGCCGGCTC
GAGGGGG
Features (pLannotate 1.2.2; 29 found; start..end, strand, type, name):
     14..80      +  CDS            small t antigen (fragment): SV40 (simian virus 40) small t antigen
    106..317     +  promoter       EF-1α core promoter: core promoter for human elongation factor EF-1α
    318..1256    +  intron         EF-1α intron A: intron upstream of the start codon of human EF-1α
   1278..1877    +  CDS            PuroR (fragment): puromycin N-acetyltransferase; pac from Streptomyces; confers resistance to puromycin
   1893..2481    +  misc_feature   WPRE: woodchuck hepatitis virus posttranscriptional regulatory element
   2532..2551    +  misc_feature   cPPT/CTS (fragment): central polypurine tract and central termination sequence of HIV-1
   2553..2786    +  LTR            3' LTR (ΔU3): self-inactivating 3' long terminal repeat (LTR) from HIV-1
   2864..2985    +  polyA_signal   SV40 poly(A) signal: SV40 polyadenylation signal
   3025..3160    +  rep_origin     SV40 ori: SV40 origin of replication
   3181..3199    -  promoter       T7 promoter: promoter for bacteriophage T7 RNA polymerase
   3207..3362    +  CDS            lacZα (fragment): LacZα fragment of β-galactosidase; lacZ fragment
   3367..3795    +  rep_origin     f1 ori (sequence partly withheld): f1 bacteriophage origin of replication; arrow indicates direction of (+) strand synthesis
   3848..3952    +  promoter       AmpR promoter: bla
   3953..4813    +  CDS            AmpR: β-lactamase; bla; confers resistance to ampicillin, carbenicillin, and related antibiotics
   4984..5572    +  rep_origin     ori: high-copy-number ColE1/pMB1/pBR322/pUC origin of replication
   5755..5847    +  CDS            lacI (fragment): lac repressor; lacI; The lac repressor binds to the lac operator to inhibit transcription in E. coli. This inhibition can be relieved by adding lactose or isopropyl-β-D-thiogalactopyranoside (IPTG).
   5860..5881    +  protein_bind   CAP binding site: CAP binding activates transcription in the presence of cAMP. E. coli catabolite activator protein
   5896..5926    +  promoter       lac promoter: promoter for the E. coli lac operon
   5934..5950    +  protein_bind   lac operator: The lac repressor binds to the lac operator to inhibit transcription in E. coli. This inhibition can be relieved by adding lactose or isopropyl-β-D-thiogalactopyranoside (IPTG). lac repressor encoded by lacI
   5995..6013    +  promoter       T3 promoter: promoter for bacteriophage T3 RNA polymerase
   6041..6267    +  promoter       RSV promoter: Rous sarcoma virus enhancer/promoter
   6268..6448    +  LTR            5' LTR (truncated): truncated 5' long terminal repeat (LTR) from HIV-1
   6495..6620    +  misc_feature   HIV-1 Ψ: packaging signal of human immunodeficiency virus type 1
   6604..6967    +  CDS            HIV-1 gag (fragment): gag protein from human immunodeficiency virus 1; gag
   7113..7346    +  misc_feature   RRE: The Rev response element (RRE) of HIV-1 allows for Rev-dependent mRNA export from the nucleus to the cytoplasm.
   7723..7749    +  CDS            Rev (fragment): human immunodeficiency virus 1 (HIV-1) Rev protein; rev; enhances nuclear export of unspliced and incompletely spliced viral mRNAs
   7753..7993    +  promoter       U6 promoter: RNA polymerase III promoter for human U6 snRNA
   8023..8098    +  misc_RNA       gRNA scaffold: guide RNA scaffold for the Streptococcus pyogenes CRISPR/Cas9 system
   8154..8271    +  misc_feature   cPPT/CTS: central polypurine tract and central termination sequence of HIV-1
