[The description below was written by a language model from this plasmid's Addgene catalogue record and pLannotate feature annotations shown in this document.]
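Description:
SHPK gRNA (BRDN0001149277) is a third-generation lentiviral CRISPR guide plasmid built on the lentiGuide-Puro backbone, carrying a single guide RNA designed against human SHPK (also known as CARKL or SHK), the gene for sedoheptulokinase. It is propagated in E. coli as a high-copy plasmid through a ColE1/pUC-type origin with ampicillin selection from the β-lactamase gene. The backbone also retains an f1 origin, an SV40 origin and poly(A) signal, and remnants of lac and T7/T3 promoter elements that play no part in the payload's function.

The lentiviral transfer cassette begins with an RSV promoter fused to a truncated HIV-1 5' LTR, which makes genomic RNA production independent of Tat. This is followed by the Ψ packaging signal with a partial gag sequence, the Rev response element for Rev-dependent nuclear export, and a cPPT/CTS. The cassette ends in a ΔU3 self-inactivating 3' LTR. Within it, a human U6 RNA polymerase III promoter drives the SHPK-specific spacer joined to the Streptococcus pyogenes Cas9 guide scaffold. Downstream, the EF-1α core promoter with its intron A expresses puromycin N-acetyltransferase, allowing selection of transduced mammalian cells, and a WPRE enhances transcript expression.

The plasmid does not encode Cas9, so it is meant to be used with a separate Cas9 lentiviral vector or in cells that already express Cas9, to knock out or disrupt SHPK. The guide belongs to a human kinome gRNA collection designed with optimized rules for on-target activity and reduced off-target effects.
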