Addgene plasmid #77217: SHPK gRNA (BRDN0001149277)
Purpose: 3rd generation lentiviral gRNA plasmid targeting human SHPK
Depositing lab: John Doench & David Root. Depositing organization: Broad Institute. Publication: Optimized sgRNA design to maximize activity and minimize off-target effects of CRISPR-Cas9. Doench JG, Fusi N, Sullender M, Hegde M, Vaimberg EW, Donovan KF, Smith I, Tothova Z, Wilen C, Orchard R, Virgin HW, Listgarten J, Root DE. Nat Biotechnol. 2016 Jan 18. doi: 10.1038/nbt.3437. PubMed 26780180.
Backbone
  Vector backbone: lentiGuide-Puro
  Backbone manufacturer: Zhang Lab (Addgene plasmid # 52963)
  Vector type: Mammalian Expression, Lentiviral, CRISPR
  Selectable markers: Puromycin
Growth in bacteria
  Bacterial resistance: Ampicillin, 100 μg/mL
  Growth temperature: 37°C
  Growth strain: DH5alpha
  Copy number: High Copy
Gene/Insert
  Gene/Insert name: SHPK (alt names: SHPK; NM_013276.2)
  gRNA/shRNA sequence: AGCTCGGGGCTCGAACACCG
  Species: H. sapiens (human)
  Entrez Gene: SHPK (a.k.a. CARKL, SHK)
  Promoter: hU6
  Cloning method: Unknown
  Sequencing primers: 5′ U6-F; 3′ pS2-R
Terms and licenses: Academic/Nonprofit Terms; Industry Terms: Not Available to Industry
Depositor comments: The gRNA was designed to target the following Genbank reference sequence(s): NM_013276.2. Note that this plasmid does NOT contain Cas9. It should be used in conjunction with lentiCas9-Blast (Addgene #52962) or otherwise with cell lines already expressing Cas9. Browse the full kinome gRNA library at http://www.addgene.org/pooled-library/broadgpp-human-kinome/ or visit http://www.broadinstitute.org/rnai/public/ for detailed protocols and information.
How to cite: SHPK gRNA (BRDN0001149277) was a gift from John Doench & David Root (Addgene plasmid # 77217 ; http://n2t.net/addgene:77217 ; RRID:Addgene_77217)
