>Addgene plasmid #77217 | SHPK gRNA (BRDN0001149277) | depositor partial sequence | sequence record 144677 | Target Sequence
AGCTCGGGGCTCGAACACCG
