>Addgene plasmid #77217 | SHPK gRNA (BRDN0001149277) | addgene partial sequence | sequence record 187337 | hU6-F
CGTAGAAAGTAATAATTTCTTGGGTAGTTTGCAGTTTTAAAATTATGTTTTAAAATGGACTATCATATGC
TTACCGTAACTTGAAAGTATTTCGATTTCTTGGCTTTATATATCTTGTGGAAAGGACGAAACACCGAGCT
CGGGGCTCGAACACCGGTTTTAGAGCTAGAAATAGCAAGTTAAAATAAGGCTAGTCCGTTATCAACTTGA
AAAAGTGGCACCGAGTCGGTGCTTTTTTAAGCTTGGCGTAACTAGATCTTGAGACAAATGGCAGTATTCA
TCCACAATTTTAAAAGAAAAGGGGGGATTGGGGGGTACAGTGCAGGGGAAAGAATAGTAGACATAATAGC
AACAGACATACAAACTAAAGAATTACAAAAACAAATTACAAAAATTCAAAATTTTCGGGTTTATTACAGG
GACAGCAGAGATCCACTTTGGCGCCGGCTCGAGGGGGCCCGGGTGCAAAGATGGATAAAGTTTTAAACAG
AGAGGAATCTTTGCAGCTAATGGACCTTCTAGGTCTTGAAAGGAGTGGGAATTGGCTCCGGTGCCCGTCA
GTGGGCAGAG
